Addgene plasmid #30707: pCS2-F1-GTG-F2-GGT-F3-GAA
Depositing lab: Nathan Lawson & Scot Wolfe. Depositing organization: University of Massachusetts, Worcester. Publication: Evaluation and application of modularly assembled zinc-finger nucleases in zebrafish. Zhu C, Smith T, McNulty J, Rayla AL, Lakshmanan A, Siekmann AF, Buffardi M, Meng X, Shin J, Padmanabhan A, Cifuentes D, Giraldez AJ, Look AT, Epstein JA, Lawson ND, Wolfe SA. Development. 2011 Oct;138(20):4555-64. 10.1242/dev.066779 PubMed 21937602.
Backbone
  Vector backbone: pCS2 (modified)
  Backbone size w/o insert (bp): 2877
  Vector type: mRNA production
Growth in bacteria
  Bacterial resistance: Ampicillin, 100 μg/mL
  Growth temperature: 37°C
  Growth strain: XL1 Blue
  Growth instructions: XL1Blue
  Copy number: High Copy
Gene/Insert
  Gene/Insert name: F1 GTG, F2 GGT, F3 GAA
  Insert size (bp): 267
  Tag / fusion protein: HA (N terminal on insert)
  Cloning method: Restriction Enzyme; 5′ cloning site KpnI (not destroyed); 3′ cloning site XbalI (not destroyed)
  Sequencing primers: 5′ SP6; 3′ attaaccctcactaaaggga
Terms and licenses: Academic/Nonprofit Terms; Industry Terms: Not Available to Industry
How to cite: pCS2-F1-GTG-F2-GGT-F3-GAA was a gift from Nathan Lawson & Scot Wolfe (Addgene plasmid # 30707 ; http://n2t.net/addgene:30707 ; RRID:Addgene_30707)
