[The description below was written by a language model from this plasmid's Addgene catalogue record.]
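Description:
pCS2-F1-GTG-F2-GGT-F3-GAA is a small bacterial plasmid built on a modified pCS2 backbone (about 2.9 kb without the insert) and catalogued as an mRNA-production vector. It is maintained at high copy number in E. coli under ampicillin selection. The record gives no feature table, so the origin of replication, the promoters and any polyadenylation signal are not explicitly documented. Use of an SP6 primer for 5′ sequencing is consistent with the SP6 promoter that pCS2-type vectors normally use for in vitro transcription of capped mRNA, but the nature of the backbone modification is not stated.

The payload is a 267 bp insert encoding a three-finger zinc-finger array, cloned between KpnI and XbaI sites that both remain intact, so the array can be excised or exchanged as a cassette. The name lists the DNA triplet assigned to each finger module: finger 1 recognises GTG, finger 2 GGT and finger 3 GAA. Together the three modules would specify a 9 bp target site. An HA epitope tag sits at the N terminus of the insert, allowing the expressed protein to be detected by antibody.

The associated work concerns modularly assembled zinc-finger nucleases tested in zebrafish, so this plasmid appears to be one member of a set of preassembled finger arrays. Such arrays are intended for building sequence-specific nucleases that are delivered as mRNA for targeted gene disruption. The record does not list a FokI cleavage domain or a nuclear localisation signal in this construct, so it is unclear whether this construct encodes a complete nuclease or only the DNA-binding array.
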