>Addgene plasmid #30707 | pCS2-F1-GTG-F2-GGT-F3-GAA | depositor partial sequence | sequence record 14154 | Author sequence
GGTACCCGCCCATATGCTTGCCCTGTCGAGTCCTGTGACCGCCGCTTCAGCCGTAGCGACGCGCTCACCC
GCCATATCCGGATTCACACAGGCCAGAAGCCCTTCCAGTGTCGCATCTGCATGAGGAACTTCAGCTGTGC
GCATCACCTCACCCGCCACATCCGCACCCACACAGGCGAGAAGCCTTTTGCATGCGACATCTGCGGCAGG
AAGTTCGCGCAGTTGTCTAACCTCACCCGCCATACCAAAATCCATACAGGTGGATCC
