>Addgene plasmid #30707 | pCS2-F1-GTG-F2-GGT-F3-GAA | addgene partial sequence | sequence record 36365 | SP6 5'-ATTTAGGTGACACTATAG-3'
GGATCTGCCACCATGGCTCCAAAGAAGAAGCGTAAGGTATACCCATACGATGTTCCTGACTATGCGGGCT
ATCCCTATGACGTCCCGGACTATGCAGGATCGTATCCATATGACGTTCCAGATTACGCTGCTCATGGTAC
CCGCCCATATGCTTGCCCTGTCGAGTCCTGTGACCGCCGCTTCAGCCGTAGCGACGCGCTCACCCGCCAT
ATCCGGATTCACACAGGCCAGAAGCCCTTCCAGTGTCGCATCTGCATGAGGAACTTCAGCTGTGCGCATC
ACCTCACCCGCCACATCCGCACCCACACAGGCGAGAAGCCTTTTGCATGCGACATCTGCGGCAGGAAGTT
CGCGCAGTTGTCTAACCTCACCCGCCATACCAAAATCCATACAGGTGGATCCCAACTAGTCAAAAGTGAA
CTGGAGGAGAAGAAATCTGAACTTCGTCATAAATTGAAATATGTGCCTCATGAATATATTGAATTAATTG
AAATTGCCAGAAATTCCACTCAGGATAGAATTCTTGAAATGAAGGTAATGGAATTTTTTATGAAAGTTTA
TGGATATAGAGGTAAACATTTGGGTGGATCAAGGAAACCGGACGGAGCAATTTATACTGTCGGATCTCCT
ATTGATTACGGTGTGATCGTGGATACTAAAGCTTATAGCGGAGGTTATAATCTGCCAATTGGCCAAGCAG
ATGAAATGCAACGATATGTCAAAGAAAATCAA
